>Addgene plasmid #124062 | pSLHDR03_mCherry_tCD19_unique guide | addgene full sequence | sequence record 242090 | Addgene NGS Result
TCATATATACTTTAGATTGATTTAAAACTTCATTTTTAATTTAAAAGGATCTAGGTGAAGATCCTTTTTG
ATAATCTCATGACCAAAATCCCTTAACGTGAGTTTTCGTTCCACTGAGCGTCAGACCCCGTAGAAAAGAT
CAAAGGATCTTCTTGAGATCCTTTTTTTCTGCGCGTAATCTGCTGCTTGCAAACAAAAAAACCACCGCTA
CCAGCGGTGGTTTGTTTGCCGGATCAAGAGCTACCAACTCTTTTTCCGAAGGTAACTGGCTTCAGCAGAG
CGCAGATACCAAATACTGTTCTTCTAGTGTAGCCGTAGTTAGGCCACCACTTCAAGAACTCTGTAGCACC
GCCTACATACCTCGCTCTGCTAATCCTGTTACCAGTGGCTGCTGCCAGTGGCGATAAGTCGTGTCTTACC
GGGTTGGACTCAAGACGATAGTTACCGGATAAGGCGCAGCGGTCGGGCTGAACGGGGGGTTCGTGCACAC
AGCCCAGCTTGGAGCGAACGACCTACACCGAACTGAGATACCTACAGCGTGAGCTATGAGAAAGCGCCAC
GCTTCCCGAAGGGAGAAAGGCGGACAGGTATCCGGTAAGCGGCAGGGTCGGAACAGGAGAGCGCACGAGG
GAGCTTCCAGGGGGAAACGCCTGGTATCTTTATAGTCCTGTCGGGTTTCGCCACCTCTGACTTGAGCGTC
GATTTTTGTGATGCTCGTCAGGGGGGCGGAGCCTATGGAAAAACGCCAGCAACGCGGCCTTTTTACGGTT
CCTGGCCTTTTGCTGGCCTTTTGCTCACATGTGCGGCAAAAAAGCAAGCTGACCCTGAAGTTCGGACAGC
ACACGAACTTCAGGGTCAGCTTGCGGTGTTTCGTCCTTTCCACAAGATATATAAAGCCAAGAAATCGAAA
TACTTTCAAGTTACGGTAAGCATATGATAGTCCATTTTAAAACATAATTTTAAAACTGCAAACTACCCAA
GAAATTATTACTTTCTACGTCACGTATTTTGTACTAATATCTTTGTGTTTACAGTCAAATTAATTCCAAT
TATCTCTCTAACAGCCTTGTATCGTATATGCAAATATGAAGGAATCATGGGAAATAGGCCCTCATTCTTG
GGGTTGAGCTAAGGCAGGCTTGGGCAGAGGTGGAGGTGTAGAATCGCGACCGAGACATCGATCGGAGACC
GTCGTACGCCATAGAGCCCACCGCATCCACAGCATGCCTGCTATTGTCTTCCCAATCCTCCCCCTTGCTG
TCCTGCCCCACCCCACCCCCCAGAATAGAATGACACCTACTCAGACAATGCGATGCAATTTCCTCATTTT
ATTAGGAAAGGACAGTGGGAGTGGCACCTTCCAGGGTCAAGGAAGGCACGGGGGAGGGGCAAACAACAGA
TGGCTGGCAACTAGAAGGCACAGTCGAGGCTGATCAGAACTTCAGGGTCAGCTTGCTCAGAACCTCCTGG
TGGGGTCGGTCATCCTCTTCCTCTTCCTCCTCAGCACCAGGGCCCTCTGCAGGTGCAGGATGCCCACCAG
GCTGCACAGGCAGAAGATCAGGTAGGCCAGGGTCACGGCGCTCACCTTCCAGCCGCCGGTCCTCAGCAGC
CAGTGCCACAGCACGGGCCTGGCGGTGATCTCCAGGTGGAAGCTCATGGTCAGGTTGCCCCTGTGGCAGT
AGTACTTGCCGGCGTCCTGGGCGGTGGCCCTGGGCAGCAGCAGGCCGGTCTCCATCACCCACATGTCCCT
GGCGGGCCTGTCGTCCTTCAGCTCCAGGCTCAGCAGGCTCTTGGGGCCCTTGGGGTGCACGTGGGTCCAG
CTCAGGGGGCCCCTGCTCACGCTGTCGGGGGGCACGCCGCAGCTCAGCCACAGGGTGCTGCCGGGGGCCA
TGGTCAGGTCCTGGCTCAGGCTCTGGTTCAGGCTGTCCCTGGGGGGCAGGCAGGGGGGCTCGCCCTCCCA
GATCTCGGGCCTGTCCTTGGCCCACACGTACAGCTTGGGGCTCATCAGCTTGCCGCTGGGGCTGCTGGGG
CCCTCGCTGCTCCTGTTCTTCAGGCCGCAGCCCAGGCCGCCCAGGTCGCTCACGTTCCACCTGAACAGCT
CGCCGCTGCCCTCCACGTTCACGGTCCAGCCGGGCTGCCAGGCCTTCTCGCTGGGGGGGCCGGGCTGGCA
CAGGTAGAAGCCGCCCATCTGCTGGCTCACGTTGAAGATGAACAGCCAGATGGCCAGGGGCCTCATGTGG
ATGCCCAGGCCGGGCAGGCCCAGGCTCAGCTTCAGGAAGGGCTTCAGGGGGCTCTCCCTGCTCCAGGTCA
GCTGCTGGGTGGGGCCGTCGCTGGTGCCCTTCAGGCACTGCAGCACGGCGTTGTCGCCCTCCTCCACCTT
CACCACCAGGGGCTCCTCGGGCCTCACCTCCATGGGGGTCAGGAACAGCAGGAAGAACAGCAGCCTGGGG
GGGGGCATGGGGCCGGGGTTCTCCTCCACGTCGCCGCAGGTCAGCAGGCTGCCCCTGCCCTCCTTGTACA
GCTCGTCCATGCCGCCGGTGGAGTGGCGGCCCTCGGCGCGTTCGTACTGTTCCACGATGGTGTAGTCCTC
GTTGTGGGAGGTGATGTCCAACTTGATGTTGACGTTGTAGGCGCCGGGCAGCTGCACGGGCTTCTTGGCC
TTGTAGGTGGTCTTGACCTCAGCGTCGTAGTGGCCGCCGTCCTTCAGCTTCAGCCTCTGCTTGATCTCGC
CCTTCAGGGCGCCGTCCTCGGGGTACATCCGCTCGGAGGAGGCCTCCCAGCCCATGGTCTTCTTCTGCAT
TACGGGGCCGTCGGAGGGGAAGTTGGTGCCGCGCAGCTTCACCTTGTAGATGAACTCGCCGTCCTGCAGG
GAGGAGTCCTGGGTCACGGTCACCACGCCGCCGTCCTCGAAGTTCATCACGCGCTCCCACTTGAAGCCCT
CGGGGAAGGACAGCTTCAAGTAGTCGGGGATGTCGGCGGGGTGCTTCACGTAGGCCTTGGAGCCGTACAT
GAACTGAGGGGACAGGATGTCCCAGGCGAAGGGCAGGGGGCCACCCTTGGTCACCTTCAGCTTGGCGGTC
TGGGTGCCCTCGTAGGGGCGGCCCTCGCCCTCGCCCTCGATCTCGAACTCGTGGCCGTTCACGGAGCCCT
CCATGTGCACCTTGAAGCGCATGAACTCCTTGATGATGGCCATGTTATCCTCCTCGCCCTTGCTCACCAT
GGTGGCGATGGATCCTTCGAAGAGCTCGGTACCGTCTAACAAAAAAGCCAAAAACGGCCAGAATTTAGCG
GACAATTTACTAGTCTAACACTGAAAATTACATATTGACCCAAATGATTACATTTCAAAAGGTGCCTAAA
AAACTTCACAAAACACACTCGCCAACCCCGAGCGCATAGTTCAAAACCGGAGCTTCAGCTACTTAAGAAG
ATAGGTACATAAAACCGACCAAAGAAACTGACGCCTCACTTATCCCTCCCCTCACCAGAGGTCCGGCGCC
TGTCGATTCAGGAGAGCCTACCCTAGGCCCGAATTCTGCGTCCTGCGACGGAGAAAAGCCTACCGCACAC
CTACCGGCAGGTGGCCCCACCCTGCATTATAAGCCAACAGAACGGGTGACGTCACGACACGACGAGGGCG
CGCGCTCCCAAAGGTACGGGTGCACTGCCCAACGGCACCGCCATAACTGCCGCCCCCGCAACAGACGACA
AACCGAGTTCTCCAGTCAGTGACAAACTTCACGTCAGGGTCCCCAGATGGTGCCCCAGCCCATCTCACCC
GAATAAGAGCTTTCCCGCATTAGCGAAGGCCTCAAGACCTTGGGTTCTTGCCGCCCACCATGCCCCCCAC
CTTGTTTCAACGACCTCACAGCCCGCCTCACAAGCGTCTTCCATTCAAGACTCGGGAACAGCCGCCATTT
TGCTGCGCTCCCCCCAACCCCCAGTTCAGGGCAACCTTGCTCGCGGACCCAGACTACAGCCCTTGGCGGT
CTCTCCACACGCTTCCGTCCCACCGAGCGGCCCGGCGGCCACGAAAGCCCCGGCCAGCCCAGCAGCCCGC
TACTCACCAAGTGACGATCACAGCGATCCACAAACAAGAACCGCGACCCAAATCCCGGCTGCGACGGAAC
TAGCTGTGCCACACCCGGCGCGTCCTTATATAATCATCGGCGTTCACCGCCCCACGGAGATCCCTCCGCA
GAATCGCCGAGAAGGGACTACTTTTCCTCGCCTGTTCCGCTCTCTGGAAAGAAAACCAGTGCCCTAGAGT
CACCCAAGTCCCGTCCTAAAATGTCCTTCTGCTGATACTGGGGTTCTAAGGCCGAGTCTTATGAGCAGCG
GGCCGCTGTCCTGAGCGTCCGGGCGGAAGGATCAGGACGCTCGCTGCGCCCTTCGTCTGACGTGGCAGCG
CTCGCCGTGAGGAGGGGGGCGCCCGCGGGAGGCGCCAAAACCCGGCGCGGAAAGTGTCTCCGATCAACGC
GGGGTCGCGAGTGGAAGCAGGATGGTTAAGTTCAGAGGTGCAGTAGACAGCTGCAGGACATGAGGGCCTA
TTTCCCATGATTCCTTCATATTTGCATATACGATACAAGGCTGTTAGAGAGATAATTGGAATTAATTTGA
CTGTAAACACAAAGATATTAGTACAAAATACGTGACGTAGAAAGTAATAATTTCTTGGGTAGTTTGCAGT
TTTAAAATTATGTTTTAAAATGGACTATCATATGCTTACCGTAACTTGAAAGTATTTCGATTTCTTGGCT
TTATATATCTTGTGGAAAGGACGAAACACCGCAAGCTGACCCTGAAGTTCGTGTGCTGTCCGAACTTCAG
GGTCAGCTTGCTTTTTTCGAGTTAACGTCAGGTGGCACTTTTCGGGGAAATGTGCGCGGAACCCCTATTT
GTTTATTTTTCTAAATACATTCAAATATGTATCCGCTCATGAGACAATAACCCTGATAAATGCTTCAATA
ATATTGAAAAAGGAAGAGTATGAGTATTCAACATTTCCGTGTCGCCCTTATTCCCTTTTTTGCGGCATTT
TGCCTTCCTGTTTTTGCTCACCCAGAAACGCTGGTGAAAGTAAAAGATGCTGAAGATCAGTTGGGTGCAC
GAGTGGGTTACATCGAACTGGATCTCAACAGCGGTAAGATCCTTGAGAGTTTTCGCCCCGAAGAACGTTT
TCCAATGATGAGCACTTTTAAAGTTCTGCTATGTGGCGCGGTATTATCCCGTATTGACGCCGGGCAAGAG
CAACTCGGTCGCCGCATACACTATTCTCAGAATGACTTGGTTGAGTACTCACCAGTCACAGAAAAGCATC
TTACGGATGGCATGACAGTAAGAGAATTATGCAGTGCTGCCATAACCATGAGTGATAACACTGCGGCCAA
CTTACTTCTGACAACGATCGGAGGACCGAAGGAGCTAACCGCTTTTTTGCACAACATGGGGGATCATGTA
ACTCGCCTTGATCGTTGGGAACCGGAGCTGAATGAAGCCATACCAAACGACGAGCGTGACACCACGATGC
CTGTAGCAATGGCAACAACGTTGCGCAAACTATTAACTGGCGAACTACTTACTCTAGCTTCCCGGCAACA
ATTAATAGACTGGATGGAGGCGGATAAAGTTGCAGGACCACTTCTGCGCTCGGCCCTTCCGGCTGGCTGG
TTTATTGCTGATAAATCTGGAGCCGGTGAGCGTGGGTCTCGCGGTATCATTGCAGCACTGGGGCCAGATG
GTAAGCCCTCCCGTATCGTAGTTATCTACACGACGGGGAGTCAGGCAACTATGGATGAACGAAATAGACA
GATCGCTGAGATAGGTGCCTCACTGATTAAGCATTGGTAACTGTCAGACCAAGTTTAC
Features (pLannotate 1.2.2; 9 found; start..end, strand, type, name):
    153..741     +  rep_origin     ori: high-copy-number ColE1/pMB1/pBR322/pUC origin of replication
    873..1113    -  promoter       U6 promoter: RNA polymerase III promoter for human U6 snRNA
   1312..1423    -  polyA_signal   bGH poly(A) signal: bovine growth hormone polyadenylation signal
   1460..2458    -  CDS            CD19 (fragment): CD19_HUMAN - Experimental evidence at protein level: Swiss-Prot protein existence level 1. Functions as coreceptor for the B-cell antigen receptor complex (BCR) on B-lymphocytes. Decreases the threshold for activation of downstream signaling pathways and for triggering B-cell responses to antigens (PubMed:2463100, PubMed:1373518, PubMed:16672701). Activates signaling pathways that lead to the activation of phosphatidylinositol 3-kinase and the mobilization of intracellular Ca(2+) stores (PubMed:9382888, PubMed:9317126, PubMed:12387743, PubMed:16672701). Is not required for early steps during B
   2513..3220    -  CDS            mCherry: mCherry is a basic (constitutively fluorescent) red fluorescent protein published in 2004, derived from Discosoma sp.. It is reported to be a very rapidly-maturing monomer with low acid sensitivity.
   3254..4461    -  promoter       UbC promoter: human ubiquitin C promoter
   4542..4782    +  promoter       U6 promoter: RNA polymerase III promoter for human U6 snRNA
   4885..4989    +  promoter       AmpR promoter: bla
   4990..5850    +  CDS            AmpR: β-lactamase; bla; confers resistance to ampicillin, carbenicillin, and related antibiotics
