[The description below was written by a language model from this plasmid's Addgene catalogue record and pLannotate feature annotations shown in this document.]
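Description:
pSLHDR03_mCherry_tCD19_unique guide is a high-copy bacterial plasmid of about 5.9 kb that serves as a template for building the first homology-directed repair donor in a two-step scarless genome editing scheme for human or mouse cells, developed in the context of human pluripotent stem cell editing. It is propagated in E. coli through a ColE1/pUC-type origin and selected with ampicillin via the bla (AmpR) gene and its native promoter. The backbone is listed only as an original design.

The payload is a single selection cassette on the reverse strand. A modified human ubiquitin C (UbC) promoter drives mCherry followed by a truncated human CD19 (tCD19), ending in a bovine growth hormone polyadenylation signal. The two coding regions are separated by only a short gap, consistent with co-expression from one transcript, although the linking element is not annotated and the record does not state what it is. mCherry provides a fluorescent readout, and tCD19 provides a cell-surface marker. Together they allow cells that have integrated the cassette to be identified or enriched, and presumably cells that later lose it to be distinguished as well.

Two 241-bp segments annotated as U6 promoter sequence flank the cassette in opposite orientations. No guide RNA scaffold is annotated next to them. Given the "unique guide" designation, these flanks may relate to target sites used for removing the cassette in the second editing step, but the record does not say so. No homology arms are annotated; users are expected to add locus-specific arms, for example by Gibson assembly, to complete the donor.
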