Addgene plasmid #124062: pSLHDR03_mCherry_tCD19_unique guide
Purpose: Construction of 1st donor for scarless genome editing with unique guide
Depositing lab: Matthew Porteus. Depositing organization: Stanford University. Publication: Efficient scarless genome editing in human pluripotent stem cells. Ikeda K, Uchida N, Nishimura T, White J, Martin RM, Nakauchi H, Sebastiano V, Weinberg KI, Porteus MH. Nat Methods. 2018 Dec;15(12):1045-1047. doi: 10.1038/s41592-018-0212-y. Epub 2018 Nov 30. PubMed 30504872.
Backbone
  Vector backbone: Original
  Backbone size w/o insert (bp): 2541
  Total vector size (bp): 5865
  Vector type: Mouse Targeting ; Human Targeting
  Selectable markers: mCherry, tCD19
Growth in bacteria
  Bacterial resistance: Ampicillin, 100 μg/mL
  Growth temperature: 37°C
  Growth strain: DH5alpha
  Copy number: High Copy
Gene/Insert 1
  Gene/Insert name: mCherry
  Species: Synthetic
  Insert size (bp): 708
  Promoter: Human UbC modified
  Cloning method: Gibson Cloning
  Sequencing primers: 5′ CTCCCACAACGAGGACTACAC; 3′ ccctcATTCTTGGGGTTGAGC
Gene/Insert 2
  Gene/Insert name: tCD19
  Species: Synthetic
  Insert size (bp): 1002
  Promoter: Human UbC modified
  Cloning method: Gibson Cloning
  Sequencing primers: 5′ CAGTGTTAGACTAGTAAATTGTCCGC; 3′ CTCCCACAACGAGGACTACAC
Terms and licenses: Academic/Nonprofit Terms; Industry Terms: Not Available to Industry
How to cite: pSLHDR03_mCherry_tCD19_unique guide was a gift from Matthew Porteus (Addgene plasmid # 124062 ; http://n2t.net/addgene:124062 ; RRID:Addgene_124062)
